>Addgene plasmid #87728 | pCMV-Tag/S44L without 5'UTR | addgene full sequence | sequence record 173595 | Addgene NGS Result
CGTTACATAACTTACGGTAAATGGCCCGCCTGGCTGACCGCCCAACGACCCCCGCCCATTGACGTCAATA
ATGACGTATGTTCCCATAGTAACGCCAATAGGGACTTTCCATTGACGTCAATGGGTGGAGTATTTACGGT
AAACTGCCCACTTGGCAGTACATCAAGTGTATCATATGCCAAGTACGCCCCCTATTGACGTCAATGACGG
TAAATGGCCCGCCTGGCATTATGCCCAGTACATGACCTTATGGGACTTTCCTACTTGGCAGTACATCTAC
GTATTAGTCATCGCTATTACCATGGTGATGCGGTTTTGGCAGTACATCAATGGGCGTGGATAGCGGTTTG
ACTCACGGGGATTTCCAAGTCTCCACCCCATTGACGTCAATGGGAGTTTGTTTTGGCACCAAAATCAACG
GGACTTTCCAAAATGTCGTAACAACTCCGCCCCATTGACGCAAATGGGCGGTAGGCGTGTACGGTGGGAG
GTCTATATAAGCAGAGCTGGTTTAGTGAACCGTCAGATCCGCTAGCGATTACGCCAAGCTCGAAATTAAC
CCTCACTAAAGGGAACAAAAGCTGGAGATCGCGGCGGCGGCAGTGAGAGCTGTGAATGAATTCTCCGGGT
GGACGAGGGAAGAAGAAAGGCTCCGGCGGCGCCAGCAACCCGGTGCCTCCCAGGCCTCCGCCCCCTTGCC
TGGCCCCCGCCCCTCCCGCCGCCGGGCCGGCCCCTCCGCCCGAGTTGCCGCATAAGCGGAACCTGTACTA
TTTCTCCTACCCGCTGTTTGTAGGCTTCGCGCTGCTGCGTTTGGTCGCCTTCCACCTGGGGCTCCTCTTC
GTGTGGCTCTGCCAGCGCTTCTCCCGCGCCCTCATGGCAGCCAAGAGGAGCTCCGGGGCCGCGCCAGCAC
CTGCCTCGGCCTCGGCCCCGGCGCCGGTGCCGGGCGGCGAGGCCGAGCGCGTCCGAGTCTTCCACAAACA
GGCCTTCGAGTACATCTCCATTGCCCTGCGCATCGATGAGGATGAGAAAGCAGGACAGAAGGAGCAAGCT
GTGGAATGGTATAAGAAAGGTATTGAAGAACTGGAAAAAGGAATAGCTGTTATAGTTACAGGACAAGGTG
AACAGTGTGAAAGAGCTAGACGCCTTCAAGCTAAAATGATGACTAATTTGGTTATGGCCAAGGACCGCTT
ACAACTTCTAGAGAAGATGCAACCAGTTTTGCCATTTTCCAAGTCACAAACGGACGTCTATAATGACAGT
ACTAACTTGGCATGCCGCAATGGACATCTCCAGTCAGAAAGTGGAGCTGTTCCAAAAAGAAAAGACCCCT
TAACACACACTAGTAATTCACTGCCTCGTTCAAAAACAGTTATGAAAACTGGATCTGCAGGCCTTTCAGG
CCACCATAGAGCACCTAGTTACAGTGGTTTATCCATGGTTTCTGGAGTGAAACAGGGATCTGGTCCTGCT
CCTACCACTCATAAGGGTACTCCGAAAACAAATAGGACAAATAAACCTTCTACCCCTACAACTGCTACTC
GTAAGAAAAAAGACTTGAAGAATTTTAGGAATGTGGACAGCAACCTTGCTAACCTTATAATGAATGAAAT
TGTGGACAATGGAACAGCTGTTAAATTTGATGATATAGCTGGTCAAGACTTGGCAAAACAAGCATTGCAA
GAAATTGTTATTCTTCCTTCTCTGAGGCCTGAGTTGTTCACAGGGCTTAGAGCTCCTGCCAGAGGGCTGT
TACTCTTTGGTCCACCTGGGAATGGGAAGACAATGCTGGCTAAAGCAGTAGCTGCAGAATCGAATGCAAC
CTTCTTTAATATAAGTGCTGCAAGTTTAACTTCAAAATACGTGGGAGAAGGAGAGAAATTGGTGAGGGCT
CTTTTTGCTGTGGCTCGAGAACTTCAACCTTCTATAATTTTTATAGATGAAGTTGATAGCCTTTTGTGTG
AAAGAAGAGAAGGGGAGCACGATGCTAGTAGACGCCTAAAAACTGAATTTCTAATAGAATTTGATGGTGT
ACAGTCTGCTGGAGATGACAGAGTACTTGTAATGGGTGCAACTAATAGGCCACAAGAGCTTGATGAGGCT
GTTCTCAGGCGTTTCATCAAACGGGTATATGTGTCTTTACCAAATGAGGAGACAAGACTACTTTTGCTTA
AAAATCTGTTATGTAAACAAGGAAGTCCATTGACCCAAAAAGAACTAGCACAACTTGCTAGAATGACTGA
TGGATACTCAGGAAGTGACCTAACAGCTTTGGCAAAAGATGCAGCACTGGGTCCTATCCGAGAACTAAAA
CCAGAACAGGTGAAGAATATGTCTGCCAGTGAGATGAGAAATATTCGATTATCTGACTTCACTGAATCCT
TGAAAAAAATAAAACGCAGCGTCAGCCCTCAAACTTTAGAAGCGTACATACGTTGGAACAAGGACTTTGG
AGATACCACTGTTTAAGGGCCCGGTACCTTAATTAATTAAGGTACCAGGTAAGTGTACCCAATTCGCCCT
ATAGTGAGTCGTATTACAATTCACTCGATCGCCCTTCCCAACAGTTGCGCAGCCTGAATGGCGAATGGAG
ATCCAATTTTTAAGTGTATAATGTGTTAAACTACTGATTCTAATTGTTTGTGTATTTTAGATTCACAGTC
CCAAGGCTCATTTCAGGCCCCTCAGTCCTCACAGTCTGTTCATGATCATAATCAGCCATACCACATTTGT
AGAGGTTTTACTTGCTTTAAAAAACCTCCCACACCTCCCCCTGAACCTGAAACATAAAATGAATGCAATT
GTTGTTGTTAACTTGTTTATTGCAGCTTATAATGGTTACAAATAAAGCAATAGCATCACAAATTTCACAA
ATAAAGCATTTTTTTCACTGCATTCTAGTTGTGGTTTGTCCAAACTCATCAATGTATCTTAACGCGTAAA
TTGTAAGCGTTAATATTTTGTTAAAATTCGCGTTAAATTTTTGTTAAATCAGCTCATTTTTTAACCAATA
GGCCGAAATCGGCAAAATCCCTTATAAATCAAAAGAATAGACCGAGATAGGGT
[37 nt withheld, positions 3064-3100]
AAAGAACGTGGACTCCAACGTCAAAGG
[49 nt withheld, positions 3128-3176]
T
[91 nt withheld, positions 3178-3268]
G
[124 nt withheld, positions 3270-3393]
CAGGTGGCACTTTTCGGGGAAATGTGCGCGGAACCCCTATTTGTTTATTTTTCTAAATACATTCAAATAT
GTATCCGCTCATGAGACAATAACCCTGATAAATGCTTCAATAATATTGAAAAAGGAAGAATCCTGAGGCG
GAAAGAACCAGCTGTGGAATGTGTGTCAGTTAGGGTGTGGAAAGTCCCCAGGCTCCCCAGCAGGCAGAAG
TATGCAAAGCATGCATCTCAATTAGTCAGCAACCAGGTGTGGAAAGTCCCCAGGCTCCCCAGCAGGCAGA
AGTATGCAAAGCATGCATCTCAATTAGTCAGCAACCATAGTCCCGCCCCTAACTCCGCCCATCCCGCCCC
TAACTCCGCCCAGTTCCGCCCATTCTCCGCCCCATGGCTGACTAATTTTTTTTATTTATGCAGAGGCCGA
GGCCGCCTCGGCCTCTGAGCTATTCCAGAAGTAGTGAGGAGGCTTTTTTGGAGGCCTAGGCTTTTGCAAA
GATCGATCAAGAGACAGGATGAGGATCGTTTCGCATGATTGAACAAGATGGATTGCACGCAGGTTCTCCG
GCCGCTTGGGTGGAGAGGCTATTCGGCTATGACTGGGCACAACAGACAATCGGCTGCTCTGATGCCGCCG
TGTTCCGGCTGTCAGCGCAGGGGCGCCCGGTTCTTTTTGTCAAGACCGACCTGTCCGGTGCCCTGAATGA
ACTGCAAGACGAGGCAGCGCGGCTATCGTGGCTGGCCACGACGGGCGTTCCTTGCGCAGCTGTGCTCGAC
GTTGTCACTGAAGCGGGAAGGGACTGGCTGCTATTGGGCGAAGTGCCGGGGCAGGATCTCCTGTCATCTC
ACCTTGCTCCTGCCGAGAAAGTATCCATCATGGCTGATGCAATGCGGCGGCTGCATACGCTTGATCCGGC
TACCTGCCCATTCGACCACCAAGCGAAACATCGCATCGAGCGAGCACGTACTCGGATGGAAGCCGGTCTT
GTCGATCAGGATGATCTGGACGAAGAACATCAGGGGCTCGCGCCAGCCGAACTGTTCGCCAGGCTCAAGG
CGAGCATGCCCGACGGCGAGGATCTCGTCGTGACCCATGGCGATGCCTGCTTGCCGAATATCATGGTGGA
AAATGGCCGCTTTTCTGGATTCATCGACTGTGGCCGGCTGGGTGTGGCGGACCGCTATCAGGACATAGCG
TTGGCTACCCGTGATATTGCTGAAGAACTTGGCGGCGAATGGGCTGACCGCTTCCTCGTGCTTTACGGTA
TCGCCGCTCCCGATTCGCAGCGCATCGCCTTCTATCGCCTTCTTGACGAGTTCTTCTGAGCGGGACTCTG
GGGTTCGAAATGACCGACCAAGCGACGCCCAACCTGCCATCACGAGATTTCGATTCCACCGCCGCCTTCT
ATGAAAGGTTGGGCTTCGGAATCGTTTTCCGGGACGCCGGCTGGATGATCCTCCAGCGCGGGGATCTCAT
GCTGGAGTTCTTCGCCCACCCTAGGGGGAGGCTAACTGAAACACGGAAGGAGACAATACCGGAAGGAACC
CGCGCTATGACGGCAATAAAAAGACAGAATAAAACGCACGGTGTTGGGTCGTTTGTTCATAAACGCGGGG
TTCGGTCCCAGGGCTGGCACTCTGTCGATACCCCACCGAGACCCCATTGGGGCCAATACGCCCGCGTTTC
TTCCTTTTCCCCACCCCACCCCCCAAGTTCGGGTGAAGGCCCAGGGCTCGCAGCCAACGTCGGGGCGGCA
GGCCCTGCCATAGCCTCAGGTTACTCATATATACTTTAGATTGATTTAAAACTTCATTTTTAATTTAAAA
GGATCTAGGTGAAGATCCTTTTTGATAATCTCATGACCAAAATCCCTTAACGTGAGTTTTCGTTCCACTG
AGCGTCAGACCCCGTAGAAAAGATCAAAGGATCTTCTTGAGATCCTTTTTTTCTGCGCGTAATCTGCTGC
TTGCAAACAAAAAAACCACCGCTACCAGCGGTGGTTTGTTTGCCGGATCAAGAGCTACCAACTCTTTTTC
CGAAGGTAACTGGCTTCAGCAGAGCGCAGATACCAAATACTGTTCTTCTAGTGTAGCCGTAGTTAGGCCA
CCACTTCAAGAACTCTGTAGCACCGCCTACATACCTCGCTCTGCTAATCCTGTTACCAGTGGCTGCTGCC
AGTGGCGATAAGTCGTGTCTTACCGGGTTGGACTCAAGACGATAGTTACCGGATAAGGCGCAGCGGTCGG
GCTGAACGGGGGGTTCGTGCACACAGCCCAGCTTGGAGCGAACGACCTACACCGAACTGAGATACCTACA
GCGTGAGCTATGAGAAAGCGCCACGCTTCCCGAAGGGAGAAAGGCGGACAGGTATCCGGTAAGCGGCAGG
GTCGGAACAGGAGAGCGCACGAGGGAGCTTCCAGGGGGAAACGCCTGGTATCTTTATAGTCCTGTCGGGT
TTCGCCACCTCTGACTTGAGCGTCGATTTTTGTGATGCTCGTCAGGGGGGCGGAGCCTATGGAAAAACGC
CAGCAACGCGGCCTTTTTACGGTTCCTGGCCTTTTGCTGGCCTTTTGCTCACATGTTCTTTCCTGCGTTA
TCCCCTGATTCTGTGGATAACCGTATTACCGCCATGCATTAGTTATTAATAGTAATCAATTACGGGGTCA
TTAGTTCATAGCCCATATATGGAGTTCCG
Features (pLannotate 1.2.2; 18 found; start..end, strand, type, name):
      1..304     +  enhancer       CMV enhancer: human cytomegalovirus immediate early enhancer
    305..508     +  promoter       CMV promoter: human cytomegalovirus (CMV) immediate early promoter
    554..572     +  promoter       T3 promoter: promoter for bacteriophage T3 RNA polymerase
    616..2463    +  CDS            SPAST: SPAST_HUMAN - Also known as ADPSP, FSP2, KIAA1083 From Homo sapiens (Human).
   2518..2536    -  promoter       T7 promoter: promoter for bacteriophage T7 RNA polymerase
   2546..2585    +  CDS            lacZα (fragment): LacZα fragment of β-galactosidase; lacZ fragment
   2595..2650    +  intron         small t intron (fragment): SV40 (simian virus 40) small t antigen intron
   2650..2787    +  CDS            large T antigen (fragment): large T antigen from SV40 (simian virus 40)
   2810..2931    +  polyA_signal   SV40 poly(A) signal: SV40 polyadenylation signal
   2965..3393    -  rep_origin     f1 ori (sequence partly withheld): f1 bacteriophage origin of replication; arrow indicates direction of (+) strand synthesis
   3420..3522    +  promoter       AmpR promoter: bla
   3526..3883    +  promoter       SV40 promoter: SV40 enhancer and early promoter
   3918..4712    +  CDS            NeoR/KanR: aminoglycoside phosphotransferase from Tn5; aph(3')-II (or nptII); confers resistance to neomycin, kanamycin, and G418 (Geneticin®)
   4733..4885    +  CDS            ble (fragment): BLE_KLEPN - Experimental evidence at protein level: Swiss-Prot protein existence level 1. Binding protein with a strong affinity to the bleomycin family of antibiotics. Binds to CL990; an antimitotic-antibiotic compound. From Klebsiella pneumoniae.
   4944..4991    +  polyA_signal   HSV TK poly(A) signal: herpes simplex virus thymidine kinase polyadenylation signal (Cole and Stacy, 1985)
   5082..5098    -  polyA_signal   bGH poly(A) signal (fragment): bovine growth hormone polyadenylation signal
   5320..5908    +  rep_origin     ori: high-copy-number ColE1/pMB1/pBR322/pUC origin of replication
   6023..6082    +  enhancer       CMV enhancer (fragment): human cytomegalovirus immediate early enhancer
