[The description below was written by a language model from this plasmid's Addgene catalogue record and pLannotate feature annotations shown in this document.]
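Description:
pCMV-Tag/S44L without 5'UTR is a mammalian expression plasmid of about 6.1 kb built on the Stratagene pCMV-Tag backbone. It carries human SPAST (spastin, the SPG4 gene) cDNA with the S44L substitution. In bacteria it replicates from a high-copy ColE1/pUC-type origin and is selected with kanamycin. The same Tn5 NeoR/KanR gene sits behind tandem bacterial (bla) and SV40 early promoters and ends in an HSV TK polyadenylation signal, so it also allows G418 selection of transfected mammalian cells. An f1 origin is present as well, which permits single-stranded DNA production.

The spastin open reading frame is driven by the CMV immediate early enhancer and promoter and is followed by SV40-derived sequences, including the SV40 poly(A) signal. T3 and T7 phage promoters flank the insert and serve as sequencing primer sites. The first 190 bp of the cDNA, corresponding to the 5'UTR, have been deleted, so the transcript begins close to the first start codon. According to the record, the construct expresses both the full-length M1 isoform and the shorter M87 isoform; these names reflect use of alternative initiation codons within the same reading frame. Cloning between the EcoICRI and ApaI sites removed the backbone's myc tag, so the protein is untagged and must be detected with an anti-spastin antibody.

The plasmid comes from work testing whether loss of function explains SPG4-based hereditary spastic paraplegia. It is suited to studying how the S44L variant and the absence of the 5'UTR affect the production and behaviour of the two spastin isoforms in transfected cells.
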