Addgene plasmid #87728: pCMV-Tag/S44L without 5'UTR
Purpose: Expresses S44L spastin M1 and M87 in mammalian cells
Depositing lab: Peter Baas. Depositing organization: Drexel University. Publication: Evaluation of loss of function as an explanation for SPG4-based hereditary spastic paraplegia. Solowska JM, Garbern JY, Baas PW. Hum Mol Genet. 2010 Jul 15;19(14):2767-79. doi: 10.1093/hmg/ddq177. Epub 2010 Apr 29. PubMed 20430936.
Backbone
  Vector backbone: pCMV-Tag
  Backbone manufacturer: Stratagene
  Backbone size w/o insert (bp): 4300
  Vector type: Mammalian Expression
  Selectable markers: Neomycin (select with G418)
Growth in bacteria
  Bacterial resistance: Kanamycin, 50 μg/mL
  Growth temperature: 37°C
  Growth strain: DH5alpha
  Copy number: Unknown
Gene/Insert
  Gene/Insert name: SPAST
  Species: H. sapiens (human)
  Insert size (bp): 1862
  Mutation: S44L; 5'UTR deleted (1-190 bp)
  GenBank ID: NM_014946
  Entrez Gene: SPAST (a.k.a. ADPSP, FSP2, SPG4)
  Promoter: CMV
  Cloning method: Restriction Enzyme; 5′ cloning site EcoICRI (destroyed during cloning); 3′ cloning site ApaI (not destroyed)
  Sequencing primers: 5′ T3; 3′ T7
Terms and licenses: Academic/Nonprofit Terms; Industry Terms: Not Available to Industry
Depositor comments: Cloning of spastin cDNA into pCMV-Tag EcoICRI and ApaI sites removed myc tag. To detect spastin, use an anti-spastin antibody.
How to cite: pCMV-Tag/S44L without 5'UTR was a gift from Peter Baas (Addgene plasmid # 87728 ; http://n2t.net/addgene:87728 ; RRID:Addgene_87728)
